Addgene plasmid #50433: pTALEN(Nd154C63) Ef1a
Purpose: (Empty Backbone) pTAL plasmid compatible with the Golden Gate TALEN cloning system, for cloning of TALENs and expression in mammalian cells.
Depositing lab: Andrew Scharenberg. Depositing organization: University of Washington.
Backbone
  Vector backbone: pTALEN(Nd154C63) SFFV
  Modifications to backbone: Cloned EF1a promoter in place of SFFV
  Vector type: Mammalian Expression, Lentiviral, TALEN
  Promoter: EF1a
Growth in bacteria
  Bacterial resistance: Ampicillin, 100 μg/mL
  Growth temperature: 37°C
  Growth strain: Stbl3
  Copy number: High Copy
Terms and licenses: Academic/Nonprofit Terms; Industry Terms: Not Available to Industry
How to cite: pTALEN(Nd154C63) Ef1a was a gift from Andrew Scharenberg (Addgene plasmid # 50433 ; http://n2t.net/addgene:50433 ; RRID:Addgene_50433)
