[The description below was written by a language model from this plasmid's Addgene catalogue record and pLannotate feature annotations shown in this document.]
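Description:
pTALEN(Nd154C63) Ef1a is an empty destination backbone for assembling custom TALENs with the Golden Gate TALEN cloning system and expressing them in mammalian cells from a lentiviral transfer vector. It was derived from the SFFV-promoter version of the same plasmid by swapping in an EF1a promoter; the feature table annotates the EF-1α core promoter. In bacteria it is maintained through a high-copy ColE1/pUC-type origin and selected with ampicillin (AmpR).

The viral framework is that of a self-inactivating HIV-1 vector. An RSV promoter is fused to a truncated 5' LTR, followed by the Ψ packaging signal with a gag fragment, the RRE and the cPPT/CTS. Downstream of the cargo lie a WPRE and a ΔU3 3' LTR region that contains a loxP site, then a bGH polyadenylation signal.

Downstream of the EF-1α promoter sits a TagBFP coding sequence, followed by the TALEN scaffold. The scaffold consists of a TAL effector N-terminal fragment (annotated by homology to avrXa10), a short TAL effector C-terminal fragment (avrBs3 homology) and the FokI nuclease cleavage domain. The name suggests an N-terminal deletion of 154 residues and a 63-residue C-terminal segment, although the record does not spell this out. How TagBFP is linked to the TALEN reading frame is also not annotated, but the reporter presumably marks expressing cells.

Between the two TAL fragments is an inverted lac promoter/lacZα stuffer with T7 and T3 promoters and an MCS remnant. Golden Gate assembly of the repeat array typically replaces this stuffer, which allows blue/white screening. The completed construct would then encode a site-specific nuclease monomer for genome editing, delivered by transfection or lentiviral particles.
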