Features (pLannotate 1.2.2; 33 found; start..end, strand, type, name):
      9..235     +  promoter       RSV promoter: Rous sarcoma virus enhancer/promoter
    236..416     +  LTR            5' LTR (truncated): truncated 5' long terminal repeat (LTR) from HIV-1
    463..588     +  misc_feature   HIV-1 Ψ: packaging signal of human immunodeficiency virus type 1
    572..910     +  CDS            HIV-1 gag (fragment): gag protein from human immunodeficiency virus 1; gag
   1080..1313    +  misc_feature   RRE: The Rev response element (RRE) of HIV-1 allows for Rev-dependent mRNA export from the nucleus to the cytoplasm.
   1690..1790    +  CDS            Rev (fragment): human immunodeficiency virus 1 (HIV-1) Rev protein; rev; enhances nuclear export of unspliced and incompletely spliced viral mRNAs
   1809..1926    +  misc_feature   cPPT/CTS: central polypurine tract and central termination sequence of HIV-1
   2632..2843    +  promoter       EF-1α core promoter: core promoter for human elongation factor EF-1α
   2864..3559    +  CDS            TagBFP: TagBFP is a basic (constitutively fluorescent) blue fluorescent protein published in 2008, derived from Entacmaea quadricolor. It is reported to be a very rapidly-maturing monomer with very low acid sensitivity.
   3608..4078    +  CDS            avrXa10 (fragment): AVX10_XANOO - Experimental evidence at protein level: Swiss-Prot protein existence level 1. Avirulence protein. Induces the hypersensitive response (HR)in rice plants carrying the resistance gene Xa10. Activity depends on the presence of the core repeat domains; replacement with repeat domains from other proteins (AvrBs3 of X.euvesicatoria (AC P14727) or AvrXa7 of this organism) does not elicit the HR. Probably acts as a transcription factor in its host plant (rice) to induce plant resistance or disease. From Xanthomonas oryzae pv. oryzae.
   4086..4104    -  rep_origin     f1 ori (fragment): f1 bacteriophage origin of replication; arrow indicates direction of (+) strand synthesis
   4109..4264    -  CDS            lacZα (fragment): LacZα fragment of β-galactosidase; lacZ fragment
   4272..4290    +  promoter       T7 promoter: promoter for bacteriophage T7 RNA polymerase
   4299..4322    -  misc_feature   MCS (fragment): pBluescript multiple cloning site
   4338..4356    -  promoter       T3 promoter: promoter for bacteriophage T3 RNA polymerase
   4401..4417    -  protein_bind   lac operator: The lac repressor binds to the lac operator to inhibit transcription in E. coli. This inhibition can be relieved by adding lactose or isopropyl-β-D-thiogalactopyranoside (IPTG). lac repressor encoded by lacI
   4425..4455    -  promoter       lac promoter: promoter for the E. coli lac operon
   4470..4491    -  protein_bind   CAP binding site: CAP binding activates transcription in the presence of cAMP. E. coli catabolite activator protein
   4530..4694    +  CDS            avrBs3 (fragment): AVRB3_XANEU - Experimental evidence at protein level: Swiss-Prot protein existence level 1. Avirulence protein. Acts as a transcription factor in C.annuum plants. In susceptible plants lacking the Bs3 resistance gene induces expression of a number of genes, including genes homologous to a family of auxin-induced genes, alpha-expansin genes, pectate lyase, anthocyanidin glucoside rhamnosyl transferase and at least one transcription factor, UPA20. Their expression leads to plant hypertrophy in mesophyll cells, probably mainly mediated by UPA20 (PubMed:17962565). In resistant plants induces the h
   4683..5270    +  CDS            fokIR (fragment): T2F1_PLAOK - Also known as rfoKI. Experimental evidence at protein level: Swiss-Prot protein existence level 1. Recognizes the double-stranded sequence 5'-GGATG-3'/3'-CATCC- 5' and cleaves respectively 14 bases after G-1 and 13 bases before C-1. From Planomicrobium okeanokoites (Planococcus okeanokoites) (Flavobacterium okeanokoites).
   5282..5341    +  CDS            S (fragment): HBSAG_WHV6 - Experimental evidence at transcript level: Swiss-Prot protein existence level 2. The middle envelope protein plays an important role in the budding of the virion. It is involved in the induction of budding in a nucleocapsid independent way. In this process the majority of envelope proteins bud to form subviral lipoprotein particles of 22 nm of diameter that do not contain a nucleocapsid (By similarity). From Woodchuck hepatitis B virus (isolate w64/pWS23) (WHV).
   5473..5861    +  misc_feature   WPRE: woodchuck hepatitis virus posttranscriptional regulatory element
   5878..5897    +  misc_feature   cPPT/CTS (fragment): central polypurine tract and central termination sequence of HIV-1
   5899..5933    +  LTR            3' LTR (ΔU3) (fragment): self-inactivating 3' long terminal repeat (LTR) from HIV-1
   5937..5970    +  protein_bind   loxP: Cre-mediated recombination occurs in the 8-bp core sequence (GCATACAT). Cre recombinase
   5973..6016    -  polyA_signal   SV40 poly(A) signal (fragment): SV40 polyadenylation signal
   6020..6064    -  polyA_signal   SV40 poly(A) signal (fragment): SV40 polyadenylation signal
   6080..6140    +  ncRNA          mir-TAR: Accession: RF00250 - Trans-activation response element (TAR)
   6181..6405    +  polyA_signal   bGH poly(A) signal: bovine growth hormone polyadenylation signal
   6410..6466    -  CDS            lacI (fragment): lac repressor; lacI; The lac repressor binds to the lac operator to inhibit transcription in E. coli. This inhibition can be relieved by adding lactose or isopropyl-β-D-thiogalactopyranoside (IPTG).
   6649..7237    -  rep_origin     ori: high-copy-number ColE1/pMB1/pBR322/pUC origin of replication
   7408..8268    -  CDS            AmpR: β-lactamase; bla; confers resistance to ampicillin, carbenicillin, and related antibiotics
   8269..8373    -  promoter       AmpR promoter: bla
>Addgene plasmid #50433 | pTALEN(Nd154C63) Ef1a | depositor full sequence | sequence record 75354 | pTALEN(Nd154C63) Ef1a sequence 8398 bps
GACGTCAATGTAGTCTTATGCAATACTCTTGTAGTCTTGCAACATGGTAACGATGAGTTAGCAACATGCC
TTACAAGGAGAGAAAAAGCACCGTGCATGCCGATTGGTGGAAGTAAGGTGGTACGATCGTGCCTTATTAG
GAAGGCAACAGACGGGTCTGACATGGATTGGACGAACCACTGAATTGCCGCATTGCAGAGATATTGTATT
TAAGTGCCTAGCTCGATACATAAACGGGTCTCTCTGGTTAGACCAGATCTGAGCCTGGGAGCTCTCTGGC
TAACTAGGGAACCCACTGCTTAAGCCTCAATAAAGCTTGCCTTGAGTGCTTCAAGTAGTGTGTGCCCGTC
TGTTGTGTGACTCTGGTAACTAGAGATCCCTCAGACCCTTTTAGTCAGTGTGGAAAATCTCTAGCAGTGG
CGCCCGAACAGGGACTTGAAAGCGAAAGGGAAACCAGAGGAGCTCTCTCGACGCAGGACTCGGCTTGCTG
AAGCGCGCACGGCAAGAGGCGAGGGGCGGCGACTGGTGAGTACGCCAAAAATTTTGACTAGCGGAGGCTA
GAAGGAGAGAGATGGGTGCGAGAGCGTCAGTATTAAGCGGGGGAGAATTAGATCGCGATGGGAAAAAATT
CGGTTAAGGCCAGGGGGAAAGAAAAAATATAAATTAAAACATATAGTATGGGCAAGCAGGGAGCTAGAAC
GATTCGCAGTTAATCCTGGCCTGTTAGAAACATCAGAAGGCTGTAGACAAATACTGGGACAGCTACAACC
ATCCCTTCAGACAGGATCAGAAGAACTTAGATCATTATATAATACAGTAGCAACCCTCTATTGTGTGCAT
CAAAGGATAGAGATAAAAGACACCAAGGAAGCTTTAGACAAGATAGAGGAAGAGCAAAACAAAAGTAAGA
CCACCGCACAGCAAGCGGCCCTGATCTTCAGACCTGGAGGAGGAGATATGAGGGACAATTGGAGAAGTGA
ATTATATAAATATAAAGTAGTAAAAATTGAACCATTAGGAGTAGCACCCACCAAGGCAAAGAGAAGAGTG
GTGCAGAGAGAAAAAAGAGCAGTGGGAATAGGAGCTTTGTTCCTTGGGTTCTTGGGAGCAGCAGGAAGCA
CTATGGGCGCAGCGTCAATGACGCTGACGGTACAGGCCAGACAATTATTGTCTGGTATAGTGCAGCAGCA
GAACAATTTGCTGAGGGCTATTGAGGCGCAACAGCATCTGTTGCAACTCACAGTCTGGGGCATCAAGCAG
CTCCAGGCAAGAATCCTGGCTGTGGAAAGATACCTAAAGGATCAACAGCTCCTGGGGATTTGGGGTTGCT
CTGGAAAACTCATTTGCACCACTGCTGTGCCTTGGAATGCTAGTTGGAGTAATGAATCTCTGGAACAGAT
TTGGAATCACACGACCTGGATGGAGTGGGACAGAGAAATTAACAATTACACAAGCTTAATACACTCCTTA
ATTGAAGAATCGCAAAACCAGCAAGAAAAGAATGAACAAGAATTATTGGAATTAGATAAATGGGCAAGTT
TGTGGAATTGGTTTAACATAACAAATTGGCTGTGGTATATAAAATTATTCATAATGATAGTAGGAGGCTT
GGTAGGTTTAAGAATAGTTTTTGCTGTACTTTCTATAGTGAATAGAGTTAGGCAGGGATATTCACCATTA
TCGTTTCAGACCCACCTCCCAACCCCGAGGGGACCCGACAGGCCCGAAGGAATAGAAGAAGAAGGTGGAG
AGAGAGACAGAGACAGATCCATTCGATTAGTGAACGGATCTCGACGGTATCGGTTAACTTTTAAAAGAAA
AGGGGGGATTGGGGGGTACAGTGCAGGGGAAAGAATAGTAGACATAATAGCAACAGACATACAAACTAAA
GAATTACAAAAACAAATTACAAAAATTCAAAATTTTATCGATTACGCGTGTGGCATCTGAAGCACCACCA
GCGAGCGAGAGCTAGAGAGAAGGAAAGCCACCGACTTCACCGCCTCCGAGCTGCTCCGGGTCGCGGGTCT
GCAGCGTCTACGGCCCTCCGCGCCTACAGCTCAAGCCACATCCGAAGGGGGAGGGAGCCGGGAGCTGCGC
GCGGGGCCGCCGGGGGGAGGGGTGGCACCGCCCACGCCGGGCGGCCACGAAGGGCGGGGCAGCGGGCGCG
CGCCCGGCGGGGGGAGGGGCCGCGCGCCGCGCCCGCTGGGAATTGGGGCCCTAGGGGGAGGGCGGAGGCG
CCGACGACCGCGGCACTTACCGTTCGCGGCGTGGCGCCCGGTGGTCCCCAAGGGGAGGGAAGGGGGAGGC
GGGGCGAGGACAGTGACCGGAGTCTCCTCAGCGGTGGCTTTTCTGCTTGGCAGCCTCAGCGGCTGGCGCC
AAAACCGGACTCCGCCCACTTCCTCGCCCCTGCGGTGCGAGGGTGTGGAATCCTCCAGACGCTGGGGGAG
GGGGAGTTGGGAGCTTAAAAACTAGTACCCCTTTGGGACCACTTTCAGCAGCGAACTCTCCTGTACACCA
GGGGTCAGTTCCACAGACGCGGGCCAGGGGTGGGTCATTGCGGCGTGAACAATAATTTGACTAGAAGTTG
ATTCGGGTGTTTCCGGAATTCAGGCTCCGGTGCCCGTCAGTGGGCAGAGCGCACATCGCCCACAGTCCCC
GAGAAGTTGGGGGGAGGGGTCGGCAATTGAACCGGTGCCTAGAGAAGGTGGCGCGGGGTAAACTGGGAAA
GTGATGTCGTGTACTGGCTCCGCCTTTTTCCCGAGGGTGGGGGAGAACCGTATATAAGTGCAGTAGTCGC
CGTGAACGTTCTTTTTCGCAACGGGTTTGCCGCCAGAACACAGGATCTGCCGCCACCATGGCTAGCGAGC
TGATTAAGGAGAACATGCACATGAAGCTGTACATGGAGGGCACCGTGGACAACCATCACTTCAAGTGCAC
ATCCGAGGGCGAAGGCAAGCCCTACGAGGGCACCCAGACCATGAGAATCAAGGTGGTCGAGGGCGGCCCT
CTCCCCTTCGCCTTCGACATCCTGGCTACTAGCTTCCTCTACGGCAGCAAGACCTTCATCAACCACACCC
AGGGCATCCCCGACTTCTTCAAGCAGTCCTTCCCTGAGGGCTTCACATGGGAGAGAGTCACCACATACGA
AGACGGGGGCGTGCTGACCGCTACCCAGGACACCAGCCTCCAGGACGGCTGCCTCATCTACAACGTCAAG
ATCAGAGGGGTGAACTTCACATCCAACGGCCCTGTGATGCAGAAGAAAACACTCGGCTGGGAGGCCTTCA
CCGAGACACTGTACCCCGCTGACGGCGGCCTGGAAGGCAGAAACGACATGGCCCTGAAGCTCGTGGGCGG
GAGCCATCTGATCGCAAACATCAAGACCACATATAGATCCAAGAAACCCGCTAAGAACCTCAAGATGCCT
GGCGTCTACTATGTGGACTACAGACTGGAAAGAATCAAGGAGGCCAACAACGAGACCTACGTCGAGCAGC
ACGAGGTGGCAGTGGCCAGATACTGCGACCTCCCTAGCAAACTGGGGCACAAGCTTAATTCAGAGGGCAG
AGGAAGTCTTCTAACATGCGGTGACGTGGAGGAGAATCCGGGCCCCTGCAGGTATCCATATGATGTCCCA
GATTATGCGCCACCTAAGAAGAAACGCAAAGTCGTGGATCTACGCACGCTCGGCTACAGTCAGCAGCAGC
AAGAGAAGATCAAACCGAAGGTGCGTTCGACAGTGGCGCAGCACCACGAGGCACTGGTGGGCCATGGGTT
TACACACGCGCACATCGTTGCGCTCAGCCAACACCCGGCAGCGTTAGGGACCGTCGCTGTCACGTATCAG
CACATAATCACGGCGTTGCCAGAGGCGACACACGAAGACATCGTTGGCGTCGGCAAACAGTGGTCCGGCG
CACGCGCCCTGGAGGCCTTGCTCACGGATGCGGGGGAGTTGAGAGGTCCGCCGTTACAGTTGGACACAGG
CCAACTTGTGAAGATTGCAAAACGTGGCGGCGTGACCGCAATGGAGGCAGTGCATGCATCGCGCAATGCA
CTGACGGGTGCCCCCCTGGAGACGGGCGCCGCTACAGGGCGCGTCCCATTCGCCATTCAGGCTGCGCAAC
TGTTGGGAAGGGCGATCGGTGCGGGCCTCTTCGCTATTACGCCAGCTGGCGAAAGGGGGATGTGCTGCAA
GGCGATTAAGTTGGGTAACGCCAGGGTTTTCCCAGTCACGACGTTGTAAAACGACGGCCAGTGAGCGCGC
GTAATACGACTCACTATAGGGCGAATTGGGTACCGGGCCCCCCCTCGAGGTCCTCCAGCTTTTGTTCCCT
TTAGTGAGGGTTAATTGCGCGCTTGGCGTAATCATGGTCATAGCTGTTTCCTGTGTGAAATTGTTATCCG
CTCACAATTCCACACAACATACGAGCCGGAAGCATAAAGTGTAAAGCCTGGGGTGCCTAATGAGTGAGCT
AACTCACATTAATTGCGTTGCGCTCACTGCCCGCTTTCCACCGGTCGTCTCCAACGACCACCTCGTCGCC
TTGGCCTGCCTCGGCGGACGTCCTGCCATGGATGCAGTGAAAAAGGGATTGCCGCACGCGCCGGAATTGA
TCAGAAGAGTCAATCGCCGTATTGGCGAACGCACGTCCCATCGCGTTGCGATATCTAGATCCCAGCTAGT
GAAATCTGAATTGGAAGAGAAGAAATCTGAACTTAGACATAAATTGAAATATGTGCCACATGAATATATT
GAATTGATTGAAATCGCAAGAAATTCAACTCAGGATAGAATCCTTGAAATGAAGGTGATGGAGTTCTTTA
TGAAGGTTTATGGTTATCGTGGTAAACATTTGGGTGGATCAAGGAAACCAGACGGAGCAATTTATACTGT
CGGATCTCCTATTGATTACGGTGTGATCGTTGATACTAAGGCATATTCAGGAGGTTATAATCTTCCAATT
GGTCAAGCAGATGAAATGCAAAGATATGTCGAAGAGAATCAAACAAGAAACAAGCATATCAACCCTAATG
AATGGTGGAAAGTCTATCCATCTTCAGTAACAGAATTTAAGTTCTTGTTTGTGAGTGGTCATTTCAAAGG
AAACTACAAAGCTCAGCTTACAAGATTGAATCATATCACTAATTGTAATGGAGCTGTTCTTAGTGTAGAA
GAGCTTTTGATTGGTGGAGAAATGATTAAAGCTGGTACATTGACACTTGAGGAAGTGAGAAGGAAATTTA
ATAACGGTGAGATAAACTTTTAAGTCGACCGAGCATCTTACCGCCATTTATACCCATATTTGTTCTGTTT
TTCTTGATTTGGGTATACATTTAAATGTTAATAGAACAAAATGGTGGGGCAATCATTTACATTTTTAGGG
ATATGTAATTACTAGTTCAGGTGTATTGCCACAAGACAAACATGTTAAGAAACTTTCCCGTTATTTACGC
TCTGTTCCTGTTAATCAACCTCTGGATTACAAAATTTGTGAAAGATTGACTGATATTCTTAACTATGTTG
CTCCTTTTACGCTGTGTGGATATGCTGCTTTATAGCCTCTGTATCTAGCTATTGCTTCCCGTACGGCTTT
CGTTTTCTCCTCCTTGTATAAATCCTGGTTGCTGTCTCTTTTAGAGGAGTTGTGGCCCGTTGTCCGTCAA
CGTGGCGTGGTGTGCTCTGTGTTTGCTGACGCAACCCCCACTGGCTGGGGCATTGCCACCACCTGTCAAC
TCCTTTCTGGGACTTTCGCTTTCCCCCTCCCGATCGCCACGGCAGAACTCATCGCCGCCTGCCTTGCCCG
CTGCTGGACAGGGGCTAGGTTGCTGGGCACTGATAATTCCGTGGTGTTGTCATCGAATTCGGTACCTTTT
TAAAAGAAAAGGGGGGACTGGAAGGGCTAATTCACTCCCAACGAAGACAAGATATCATAACTTCGTATAG
CATACATTATACGAAGTTATAATTTATTTGTGAAATTTGTGATGCTATTGCTTTATTTGTAACCATATGT
TTATTTGTGAAATTTGTGATGCTATTGCTTTATTTGTAACCATTGCTTTTTGCTTGTACTGGGTCTCTCT
GGTTAGACCAGATCTGAGCCTGGGAGCTCTCTGGCTAACTAGGGAACCCACTGCTTAAGCCTCAATAAAG
CTTGCCTCGACCAGCCTCGACTGTGCCTTCTAGTTGCCAGCCATCTGTTGTTTGCCCCTCCCCCGTGCCT
TCCTTGACCCTGGAAGGTGCCACTCCCACTGTCCTTTCCTAATAAAATGAGGAAATTGCATCGCATTGTC
TGAGTAGGTGTCATTCTATTCTGGGGGGTGGGGTGGGGCAGGACAGCAAGGGGGAGGATTGGGAAGACAA
TAGCAGGCATGCTGGGGATGCGGTGGGCTCTATGGCCTGCAGCTGCATTAATGAATCGGCCAACGCGCGG
GGAGAGGCGGTTTGCGTATTGGGCGCTCTTCCGCTTCCTCGCTCACTGACTCGCTGCGCTCGGTCGTTCG
GCTGCGGCGAGCGGTATCAGCTCACTCAAAGGCGGTAATACGGTTATCCACAGAATCAGGGGATAACGCA
GGAAAGAACATGTGAGCAAAAGGCCAGCAAAAGGCCAGGAACCGTAAAAAGGCCGCGTTGCTGGCGTTTT
TCCATAGGCTCCGCCCCCCTGACGAGCATCACAAAAATCGACGCTCAAGTCAGAGGTGGCGAAACCCGAC
AGGACTATAAAGATACCAGGCGTTTCCCCCTGGAAGCTCCCTCGTGCGCTCTCCTGTTCCGACCCTGCCG
CTTACCGGATACCTGTCCGCCTTTCTCCCTTCGGGAAGCGTGGCGCTTTCTCATAGCTCACGCTGTAGGT
ATCTCAGTTCGGTGTAGGTCGTTCGCTCCAAGCTGGGCTGTGTGCACGAACCCCCCGTTCAGCCCGACCG
CTGCGCCTTATCCGGTAACTATCGTCTTGAGTCCAACCCGGTAAGACACGACTTATCGCCACTGGCAGCA
GCCACTGGTAACAGGATTAGCAGAGCGAGGTATGTAGGCGGTGCTACAGAGTTCTTGAAGTGGTGGCCTA
ACTACGGCTACACTAGAAGGACAGTATTTGGTATCTGCGCTCTGCTGAAGCCAGTTACCTTCGGAAAAAG
AGTTGGTAGCTCTTGATCCGGCAAACAAACCACCGCTGGTAGCGGTGGTTTTTTTGTTTGCAAGCAGCAG
ATTACGCGCAGAAAAAAAGGATCTCAAGAAGATCCTTTGATCTTTTCTACGGGGTCTGACGCTCAGTGGA
ACGAAAACTCACGTTAAGGGATTTTGGTCATGAGATTATCAAAAAGGATCTTCACCTAGATCCTTTTAAA
TTAAAAATGAAGTTTTAAATCAATCTAAAGTATATATGAGTAAACTTGGTCTGACAGTTACCAATGCTTA
ATCAGTGAGGCACCTATCTCAGCGATCTGTCTATTTCGTTCATCCATAGTTGCCTGACTCCCCGTCGTGT
AGATAACTACGATACGGGAGGGCTTACCATCTGGCCCCAGTGCTGCAATGATACCGCGAGACCCACGCTC
ACCGGCTCCAGATTTATCAGCAATAAACCAGCCAGCCGGAAGGGCCGAGCGCAGAAGTGGTCCTGCAACT
TTATCCGCCTCCATCCAGTCTATTAATTGTTGCCGGGAAGCTAGAGTAAGTAGTTCGCCAGTTAATAGTT
TGCGCAACGTTGTTGCCATTGCTACAGGCATCGTGGTGTCACGCTCGTCGTTTGGTATGGCTTCATTCAG
CTCCGGTTCCCAACGATCAAGGCGAGTTACATGATCCCCCATGTTGTGCAAAAAAGCGGTTAGCTCCTTC
GGTCCTCCGATCGTTGTCAGAAGTAAGTTGGCCGCAGTGTTATCACTCATGGTTATGGCAGCACTGCATA
ATTCTCTTACTGTCATGCCATCCGTAAGATGCTTTTCTGTGACTGGTGAGTACTCAACCAAGTCATTCTG
AGAATAGTGTATGCGGCGACCGAGTTGCTCTTGCCCGGCGTCAATACGGGATAATACCGCGCCACATAGC
AGAACTTTAAAAGTGCTCATCATTGGAAAACGTTCTTCGGGGCGAAAACTCTCAAGGATCTTACCGCTGT
TGAGATCCAGTTCGATGTAACCCACTCGTGCACCCAACTGATCTTCAGCATCTTTTACTTTCACCAGCGT
TTCTGGGTGAGCAAAAACAGGAAGGCAAAATGCCGCAAAAAAGGGAATAAGGGCGACACGGAAATGTTGA
ATACTCATACTCTTCCTTTTTCAATATTATTGAAGCATTTATCAGGGTTATTGTCTCATGAGCGGATACA
TATTTGAATGTATTTAGAAAAATAAACAAATAGGGGTTCCGCGCACATTTCCCCGAAAAGTGCCACCT
