>Addgene plasmid #50433 | pTALEN(Nd154C63) Ef1a | addgene partial sequence | sequence record 77737 | mTagBFP-R 5'-gtgccctccatgtacagctt-3'
TTAATCAGCTCGCTAGCCATGGTGGCGGCAGATCCTGTGTTCTGGCGGCAAACCCGTTGCGAAAAAGAAC
GTTCACGGCGACTACTGCACTTATATACGGTTCTCCCCCACCCTCGGGAAAAAGGCGGAGCCAGTACACG
ACATCACTTTCCCAGTTTACCCCGCGCCACCTTCTCTAGGCACCGGTTCAATTGCCGACCCCTCCCCCCA
ACTTCTCGGGGACTGTGGGCGATGTGCGCTCTGCCCACTGACGGGCACCGGAGCCTGAATTCCGGAAACA
CCCGAATCAACTTCTAGTCAAATTATTGTTCACGCCGCAATGACCCACCCCTGGCCCGCGTCTGTGGAAC
TGACCCCTGGTGTACAGGAGAGTTCGCTGCTGAAAGTGGTCCCAAAGGGGTACTAGTTTTTAAGCTCCCA
ACTCCCCCTCCCCCAGCGTCTGGAGGATTCCACACCCTCGCACCGCAGGGGCGAGGAAGTGGGCGGAGTC
CGGTTTTGGCGCCAGCCGCTGAGGCTGCCAAGCAGAAAAGCCACCGCTGAGGAGACTCCGGTCACTGTCC
TCGCCCCGCCTCCCCCTTCCCTCCCCTTGGGGACCACCGGGCGCCACGCCGCGAACGGTAAGTGCCGCGG
TCGTCGGCGCCTCCGCCCTC
