>Addgene plasmid #50433 | pTALEN(Nd154C63) Ef1a | addgene partial sequence | sequence record 79230 | TAL1_rev 5'-ccactgtttgccgacgccaa-3'
CGCCTCTGGCAACGCCGTGATTATGTGCTGATACGTGACAGCGACGGTCCCTAACGCTGCCGGGTGTTGG
CTGAGCGCAACGATGTGCGCGTGTGTAAACCCATGGCCCACCAGTGCCTCGTGGTGCTGCGCCACTGTCG
AACGCACCTTCGGTTTGATCTTCTCTTGCTGCTGCTGACTGTAGCCGAGCGTGCGTAGATCCACGACTTT
GCGTTTCTTCTTAGGTGGCGCATAATCTGGGACATCATATGGATACCTGCAGGGGCCCGGATTCTCCTCC
ACGTCACCGCATGTTAGAAGACTTCCTCTGCCCTCTGAATTAAGCTTGTGCCCCAGTTTGCTAGGGAGGT
CGCAGTATCTGGCCACTGCCACCTCGTGCTGCTCGACGTAGGTCTCGTTGTTGGCCTCCTTGATTCTTTC
CAGTCTGTAGTCCACATAGTAGACGCCAGGCATCTTGAGGTTCTTAGCGGGTTTCTTGGATCTATATGTG
GTCTTGATGTTTGCGATCAGATGGCTCCCGCCCACGAGCTTCAGGGCCATGTCGTTTCTGCCTTCCAGGC
CGCCGTCAGCGGGGTACAGTGTCTCGGTGAAGGCCTCCCAGCCGAGTGTTTTCTTCTGCATCACAGGGCC
GTTGGATGTGAAGTTCACCCCTCTGATCTTGACGTTGTAGATGAGGCAGCCGTCCTGGAGGCTGGTGTCC
TGGGTAGCGGTCAGCACGCCCCCGTCTTCGTATGTGGTGACTCTCTCCCATGTGAAGCCCTCAGGGAAGG
ACTGCTTGAAGAAGTCGGGGATGCCCTGGGTGTGGTTGATGAAGGTCTTGCTGCCGTAGAGGAAGCTAGT
AGCCAGGATGTCGAAGGCGAAGGGGAGAGGGCCGCCCTCGACCACCTTGATTCTCATGGTCTGGGTGCCC
TCGTAGGGCTTGCCTTCGCCCTCGGATGTGCACTTGAAGTGATGGTTGTCCACGGTGCCCTCCATGTACA
GCTTC
