>Addgene plasmid #50433 | pTALEN(Nd154C63) Ef1a | addgene partial sequence | sequence record 79231 | TAL_R2 5'-ggcgacgaggtggtcgttgg-3'
GAGCGCAACGCAATTAATGTGAGTTAGCTCACTCATTAGGCACCCCAGGCTTTACACTTTATGCTTCCGG
CTCGTATGTTGTGTGGAATTGTGAGCGGATAACAATTTCACACAGGAAACAGCTATGACCATGATTACGC
CAAGCGCGCAATTAACCCTCACTAAAGGGAACAAAAGCTGGAGGACCTCGAGGGGGGGCCCGGTACCCAA
TTCGCCCTATAGTGAGTCGTATTACGCGCGCTCACTGGCCGTCGTTTTACAACGTCGTGACTGGGAAAAC
CCTGGCGTTACCCAACTTAATCGCCTTGCAGCACATCCCCCTTTCGCCAGCTGGCGTAATAGCGAAGAGG
CCCGCACCGATCGCCCTTCCCAACAGTTGCGCAGCCTGAATGGCGAATGGGACGCGCCCTGTAGCGGCGC
CCGTCTCCAGGGGGGCACCCGTCAGTGCATTGCGCGATGCATGCACTGCCTCCATTGCGGTCACGCCGCC
ACGTTTTGCAATCTTCACAAGTTGGCCTGTGTCCAACTGTAACGGCGGACCTCTCAACTCCCCCGCATCC
GTGAGCAAGGCCTCCAGGGCGCGTGCGCCGGACCACTGTTTGCCGACGCCAACGATGTCTTCGTGTGTCG
CCTCTGGCAACGCCGTGATTATGTGCTGATACGTGACAGCGACGGTCCCTAACGCTGCCGGGTGTTGGCT
GAGCGCAACGATGTGCGCGTGTGTAAACCCATGGCCCACCAGTGCCTCGTGGTGCTGCGCCACTGTCGAA
CGCACCTTCGGTTTGATCTTCTCTTGCTGCTGCTGACTGTAGCCGAGCGTGCGTAGATCCACGACTTTGC
GTTTCTTCTTAGGTGGCGCATAATCTGGGACATCATATGGA
