>Addgene plasmid #50433 | pTALEN(Nd154C63) Ef1a | addgene partial sequence | sequence record 79232 | pCP3-3 5'-ttaaaagtttatctcaccg-3'
CTTCCTCAAGTGTCAATGTACCAGCTTTAATCATTTCTCCACCAATCAAAAGCTCTTCTACACTAAGAAC
AGCTCCATTACAATTAGTGATATGATTCAATCTTGTAAGCTGAGCTTTGTAGTTTCCTTTGAAATGACCA
CTCACAAACAAGAACTTAAATTCTGTTACTGAAGATGGATAGACTTTCCACCATTCATTAGGGTTGATAT
GCTTGTTTCTTGTTTGATTCTCTTCGACATATCTTTGCATTTCATCTGCTTGACCAATTGGAAGATTATA
ACCTCCTGAATATGCCTTAGTATCAACGATCACACCGTAATCAATAGGAGATCCGACAGTATAAATTGCT
CCGTCTGGTTTCCTTGATCCACCCAAATGTTTACCACGATAACCATAAACCTTCATAAAGAACTCCATCA
CCTTCATTTCAAGGATTCTATCCTGAGTTGAATTTCTTGCGATTTCAATCAATTCAATATATTCATGTGG
CACATATTTCAATTTATGTCTAAGTTCAGATTTCTTCTCTTCCAATTCAGATTTCACTAGCTGGGATCTA
GATATCGCAACGCGATGGGACGTGCGTTCGCCAATACGGCGATTGACTCTTCTGATCAATTCCGGCGCGT
GCGGCAATCCCTTTTTCACTGCATCCATGGCAGGACGTCCGCCGAGGCAGGCCAAGGCGACGAGGTGGTC
GTTGGAGACGACCGGTGGAAAGCGGGCAGTGAGCGCAACGCAATTAATGTGAGTTAGCTCACTCATTAGG
CACCCCAGGCTTTACACTTTATGCTTCCGGCTCGTATGTTGTGTGGAATTGTGAGCGGATAACAATTTCA
CACAGGAAACAGCTATGACCATGATTACGCCAAGCGCGCAATTAACCCTCACTAAAGGGAACAAAAGCTG
GAGGACCTCGAGGGGGGGCCCGGTACCCAATTCGCCCTATAGTGAGTCGTATTACGCGCGCTCACTGGCC
GTCGTTTTACAA
