>Addgene plasmid #50433 | pTALEN(Nd154C63) Ef1a | addgene partial sequence | sequence record 79580 | hEF1aprom-F 5'-AACTGGGAAAGTGATGTCGTG-3'
CCTTTTTCCCGAGGGTGGGGGAGAACCGTATATAAGTGCAGTAGTCGCCGTGAACGTTCTTTTTCGCAAC
GGGTTTGCCGCCAGAACACAGGATCTGCCGCCACCATGGCTAGCGAGCTGATTAAGGAGAACATGCACAT
GAAGCTGTACATGGAGGGCACCGTGGACAACCATCACTTCAAGTGCACATCCGAGGGCGAAGGCAAGCCC
TACGAGGGCACCCAGACCATGAGAATCAAGGTGGTCGAGGGCGGCCCTCTCCCCTTCGCCTTCGACATCC
TGGCTACTAGCTTCCTCTACGGCAGCAAGACCTTCATCAACCACACCCAGGGCATCCCCGACTTCTTCAA
GCAGTCCTTCCCTGAGGGCTTCACATGGGAGAGAGTCACCACATACGAAGACGGGGGCGTGCTGACCGCT
ACCCAGGACACCAGCCTCCAGGACGGCTGCCTCATCTACAACGTCAAGATCAGAGGGGTGAACTTCACAT
CCAACGGCCCTGTGATGCAGAAGAAAACACTCGGCTGGGAGGCCTTCACCGAGACACTGTACCCCGCTGA
CGGCGGCCTGGAAGGCAGAAACGACATGGCCCTGAAGCTCGTGGGCGGGAGCCATCTGATCGCAAACATC
AAGACCACATATAGATCCAAGAAACCCGCTAAGAACCTCAAGATGCCTGGCGTCTACTATGTGGACTACA
GACTGGAAAGAATCAAGGAGGCCAACAACGAGACCTACGTCGAGCAGCACGAGGTGGCAGTGGCCAGATA
CTGCGACCTCCCTAGCAAACTGGGGCACAAGCTTAATTCAGAGGGCAGAGGAAGTCTTCTAACATGCGGT
GACGTGGAGGAGAATCCGGGCCCCTGCAGGTATCCATATGATGTCCCAGATTATGCGCCACCTAAGAAGA
AACGCAAAGTCGTGGATCTACGCACGCTCGGCTACAGTCAGCAGCAGCAAGAGAAGATCAAACCGAAGGT
GCGTTCGACAGTGGC
